>Addgene plasmid #74737 | pcDNA3-NP | depositor full sequence | sequence record 142700 | Full plasmid sequence
GACGGATCGGGAGATCTCCCGATCCCCTATGGTGCACTCTCAGTACAATCTGCTCTGATGCCGCATAGTT
AAGCCAGTATCTGCTCCCTGCTTGTGTGTTGGAGGTCGCTGAGTAGTGCGCGAGCAAAATTTAAGCTACA
ACAAGGCAAGGCTTGACCGACAATTGCATGAAGAATCTGCTTAGGGTTAGGCGTTTTGCGCTGCTTCGCG
ATGTACGGGCCAGATATACGCGTTGACATTGATTATTGACTAGTTATTAATAGTAATCAATTACGGGGTC
ATTAGTTCATAGCCCATATATGGAGTTCCGCGTTACATAACTTACGGTAAATGGCCCGCCTGGCTGACCG
CCCAACGACCCCCGCCCATTGACGTCAATAATGACGTATGTTCCCATAGTAACGCCAATAGGGACTTTCC
ATTGACGTCAATGGGTGGAGTATTTACGGTAAACTGCCCACTTGGCAGTACATCAAGTGTATCATATGCC
AAGTACGCCCCCTATTGACGTCAATGACGGTAAATGGCCCGCCTGGCATTATGCCCAGTACATGACCTTA
TGGGACTTTCCTACTTGGCAGTACATCTACGTATTAGTCATCGCTATTACCATGGTGATGCGGTTTTGGC
AGTACATCAATGGGCGTGGATAGCGGTTTGACTCACGGGGATTTCCAAGTCTCCACCCCATTGACGTCAA
TGGGAGTTTGTTTTGGCACCAAAATCAACGGGACTTTCCAAAATGTCGTAACAACTCCGCCCCATTGACG
CAAATGGGCGGTAGGCGTGTACGGTGGGAGGTCTATATAAGCAGAGCTCTCTGGCTAACTAGAGAACCCA
CTGCTTACTGGCTTATCGAAATTAATACGACTCACTATAGGGAGACCCAAGCTTGGTACCGAGCTCGGAT
CCACTAGTAACGGCCGCCAGTGTGCTGGAATTCTGCAGATATCCATCACACTGGCGGCCGCCATGGCGTC
CCAAGGCACCAAACGGTCTTACGAACAGATGGAGACTGATGGGGAACGCCAGAATGCAACTGAAATCAGA
GCATCCGTCGGAAGAATGATTGGTGGAATTGGGCGATTCTACATCCAAATGTGCACCGAGCTTAAACTCA
ATGATTATGAGGGACGACTGATCCAGAACAGCTTGACAATAGAGAGAATGGTGCTCTCTGCTTTTGATGA
GAGGAGGAATAAATATCTGGAAGAACATCCCAGCGCGGGGAAAGATCCTAAGAAAACTGGAGGACCCATA
TACAAGAGAGTAGATGGAAAGTGGGTGAGGGAACTCGTCCTTTATGACAAAGAAGAAATAAGGCGGATTT
GGCGCCAAGCCAACAATGGTGATGATGCAACGGCTGGTTTGACTCACATTATGATCTGGCATTCTAATTT
GAATGATACAACTTACCAGAGGACAAGAGCTCTTGTCCGCACCGGAATGGATCCCAGGATGTGCTCTTTG
ATGCAAGGTTCAACTCTCCCTAGAAGATCTGGAGCAGCAGGCGCTGCAGTCAAAGGAGTTGGGACAATGG
TGTTGGAGTTAATCAGGATGATCAAACGTGGGATCAATGACCGAAACTTCTGGAGGGGTGAGAATGGAAG
AAAAACAAGGATTGCTTATGAGAGAATGTGCAACATTCTCAAAGGAAAATTTCAAACAGCTGCACAAAAA
GCAATGATGGATCAAGTGAGAGAAAGCCGGAACCCAGGAAATGCTGAGATCGAAGATCTCACTTTTCTGG
CACGGTCTGCACTCATATTAAGAGGGTCAGTTGCTCACAAGTCTTGCCTGCCTGCCTGTGTGTATGGACC
AGCCGTAGCCAGTGGGTACGACTTCGAAAAAGAGGGATACTCTTTGGTAGGGGTAGACCCTTTTAAACTG
CTTCAAACCAGTCAGGTATACAGCCTAATCAGACCAAACGAGAATCCCGCACACAAGAGTCAGTTGGTGT
GGATGGCATGCAATTCTGCTGCATTTGAAGATCTAAGAGTGTCAAGCTTCATCAGAGGGACAAGAGTACT
TCCAAGGGGGAAGCTCTCCACTAGAGGAGTACAAATTGCTTCAAATGAAAACATGGATGCTATTGTATCA
AGTACTCTTGAACTGAGAAGCAGATACTGGGCCATAAGAACCAGAAGTGGAGGGAACACTAATCAACAAA
GGGCCTCTGCGGGCCAAATCAGCACACAACCTACGTTTTCTGTGCAGAGAAACCTCCCATTTGACAAAAC
AACCATCATGGCAGCATTCACTGGGAATACGGAGGGAAGAACATCAGACATGAGGGCAGAAATCATAAAG
ATGATGGAAAGTGCAAGACCAGAAGAAGTGTCCTTCCAGGGGCGGGGAGTCTTTGAGCTCTCGGACGAAA
GGGCAACGAACCCGATCGTGCCCTCCTTTGACATGAGTAATGAAGGATCTTATTTCTTCGGAGACAATGC
AGAGGAGTACGACAATTAACTCGAGTCTAGAGGGCCCGTTTAAACCCGCTGATCAGCCTCGACTGTGCCT
TCTAGTTGCCAGCCATCTGTTGTTTGCCCCTCCCCCGTGCCTTCCTTGACCCTGGAAGGTGCCACTCCCA
CTGTCCTTTCCTAATAAAATGAGGAAATTGCATCGCATTGTCTGAGTAGGTGTCATTCTATTCTGGGGGG
TGGGGTGGGGCAGGACAGCAAGGGGGAGGATTGGGAAGACAATAGCAGGCATGCTGGGGATGCGGTGGGC
TCTATGGCTTCTGAGGCGGAAAGAACCAGCTGGGGCTCTAGGGGGTATCCCC
[124 nt withheld, positions 2783-2906]
C
[91 nt withheld, positions 2908-2998]
A
[49 nt withheld, positions 3000-3048]
CCTTTGACGTTGGAGTCCACGTTCTTT
[37 nt withheld, positions 3076-3112]
ACCCTATCTCGGTCTATTCTTTTGATTTATAAGGGATTTTGCCGATTTCGGCCTATTGGTTAAAAAATGA
GCTGATTTAACAAAAATTTAACGCGAATTAATTCTGTGGAATGTGTGTCAGTTAGGGTGTGGAAAGTCCC
CAGGCTCCCCAGCAGGCAGAAGTATGCAAAGCATGCATCTCAATTAGTCAGCAACCAGGTGTGGAAAGTC
CCCAGGCTCCCCAGCAGGCAGAAGTATGCAAAGCATGCATCTCAATTAGTCAGCAACCATAGTCCCGCCC
CTAACTCCGCCCATCCCGCCCCTAACTCCGCCCAGTTCCGCCCATTCTCCGCCCCATGGCTGACTAATTT
TTTTTATTTATGCAGAGGCCGAGGCCGCCTCTGCCTCTGAGCTATTCCAGAAGTAGTGAGGAGGCTTTTT
TGGAGGCCTAGGCTTTTGCAAAAAGCTCCCGGGAGCTTGTATATCCATTTTCGGATCTGATCAAGAGACA
GGATGAGGATCGTTTCGCATGATTGAACAAGATGGATTGCACGCAGGTTCTCCGGCCGCTTGGGTGGAGA
GGCTATTCGGCTATGACTGGGCACAACAGACAATCGGCTGCTCTGATGCCGCCGTGTTCCGGCTGTCAGC
GCAGGGGCGCCCGGTTCTTTTTGTCAAGACCGACCTGTCCGGTGCCCTGAATGAACTGCAGGACGAGGCA
GCGCGGCTATCGTGGCTGGCCACGACGGGCGTTCCTTGCGCAGCTGTGCTCGACGTTGTCACTGAAGCGG
GAAGGGACTGGCTGCTATTGGGCGAAGTGCCGGGGCAGGATCTCCTGTCATCTCACCTTGCTCCTGCCGA
GAAAGTATCCATCATGGCTGATGCAATGCGGCGGCTGCATACGCTTGATCCGGCTACCTGCCCATTCGAC
CACCAAGCGAAACATCGCATCGAGCGAGCACGTACTCGGATGGAAGCCGGTCTTGTCGATCAGGATGATC
TGGACGAAGAGCATCAGGGGCTCGCGCCAGCCGAACTGTTCGCCAGGCTCAAGGCGCGCATGCCCGACGG
CGAGGATCTCGTCGTGACCCATGGCGATGCCTGCTTGCCGAATATCATGGTGGAAAATGGCCGCTTTTCT
GGATTCATCGACTGTGGCCGGCTGGGTGTGGCGGACCGCTATCAGGACATAGCGTTGGCTACCCGTGATA
TTGCTGAAGAGCTTGGCGGCGAATGGGCTGACCGCTTCCTCGTGCTTTACGGTATCGCCGCTCCCGATTC
GCAGCGCATCGCCTTCTATCGCCTTCTTGACGAGTTCTTCTGAGCGGGACTCTGGGGTTCGAAATGACCG
ACCAAGCGACGCCCAACCTGCCATCACGAGATTTCGATTCCACCGCCGCCTTCTATGAAAGGTTGGGCTT
CGGAATCGTTTTCCGGGACGCCGGCTGGATGATCCTCCAGCGCGGGGATCTCATGCTGGAGTTCTTCGCC
CACCCCAACTTGTTTATTGCAGCTTATAATGGTTACAAATAAAGCAATAGCATCACAAATTTCACAAATA
AAGCATTTTTTTCACTGCATTCTAGTTGTGGTTTGTCCAAACTCATCAATGTATCTTATCATGTCTGTAT
ACCGTCGACCTCTAGCTAGAGCTTGGCGTAATCATGGTCATAGCTGTTTCCTGTGTGAAATTGTTATCCG
CTCACAATTCCACACAACATACGAGCCGGAAGCATAAAGTGTAAAGCCTGGGGTGCCTAATGAGTGAGCT
AACTCACATTAATTGCGTTGCGCTCACTGCCCGCTTTCCAGTCGGGAAACCTGTCGTGCCAGCTGCATTA
ATGAATCGGCCAACGCGCGGGGAGAGGCGGTTTGCGTATTGGGCGCTCTTCCGCTTCCTCGCTCACTGAC
TCGCTGCGCTCGGTCGTTCGGCTGCGGCGAGCGGTATCAGCTCACTCAAAGGCGGTAATACGGTTATCCA
CAGAATCAGGGGATAACGCAGGAAAGAACATGTGAGCAAAAGGCCAGCAAAAGGCCAGGAACCGTAAAAA
GGCCGCGTTGCTGGCGTTTTTCCATAGGCTCCGCCCCCCTGACGAGCATCACAAAAATCGACGCTCAAGT
CAGAGGTGGCGAAACCCGACAGGACTATAAAGATACCAGGCGTTTCCCCCTGGAAGCTCCCTCGTGCGCT
CTCCTGTTCCGACCCTGCCGCTTACCGGATACCTGTCCGCCTTTCTCCCTTCGGGAAGCGTGGCGCTTTC
TCATAGCTCACGCTGTAGGTATCTCAGTTCGGTGTAGGTCGTTCGCTCCAAGCTGGGCTGTGTGCACGAA
CCCCCCGTTCAGCCCGACCGCTGCGCCTTATCCGGTAACTATCGTCTTGAGTCCAACCCGGTAAGACACG
ACTTATCGCCACTGGCAGCAGCCACTGGTAACAGGATTAGCAGAGCGAGGTATGTAGGCGGTGCTACAGA
GTTCTTGAAGTGGTGGCCTAACTACGGCTACACTAGAAGAACAGTATTTGGTATCTGCGCTCTGCTGAAG
CCAGTTACCTTCGGAAAAAGAGTTGGTAGCTCTTGATCCGGCAAACAAACCACCGCTGGTAGCGGTTTTT
TTGTTTGCAAGCAGCAGATTACGCGCAGAAAAAAAGGATCTCAAGAAGATCCTTTGATCTTTTCTACGGG
GTCTGACGCTCAGTGGAACGAAAACTCACGTTAAGGGATTTTGGTCATGAGATTATCAAAAAGGATCTTC
ACCTAGATCCTTTTAAATTAAAAATGAAGTTTTAAATCAATCTAAAGTATATATGAGTAAACTTGGTCTG
ACAGTTACCAATGCTTAATCAGTGAGGCACCTATCTCAGCGATCTGTCTATTTCGTTCATCCATAGTTGC
CTGACTCCCCGTCGTGTAGATAACTACGATACGGGAGGGCTTACCATCTGGCCCCAGTGCTGCAATGATA
CCGCGAGACCCACGCTCACCGGCTCCAGATTTATCAGCAATAAACCAGCCAGCCGGAAGGGCCGAGCGCA
GAAGTGGTCCTGCAACTTTATCCGCCTCCATCCAGTCTATTAATTGTTGCCGGGAAGCTAGAGTAAGTAG
TTCGCCAGTTAATAGTTTGCGCAACGTTGTTGCCATTGCTACAGGCATCGTGGTGTCACGCTCGTCGTTT
GGTATGGCTTCATTCAGCTCCGGTTCCCAACGATCAAGGCGAGTTACATGATCCCCCATGTTGTGCAAAA
AAGCGGTTAGCTCCTTCGGTCCTCCGATCGTTGTCAGAAGTAAGTTGGCCGCAGTGTTATCACTCATGGT
TATGGCAGCACTGCATAATTCTCTTACTGTCATGCCATCCGTAAGATGCTTTTCTGTGACTGGTGAGTAC
TCAACCAAGTCATTCTGAGAATAGTGTATGCGGCGACCGAGTTGCTCTTGCCCGGCGTCAATACGGGATA
ATACCGCGCCACATAGCAGAACTTTAAAAGTGCTCATCATTGGAAAACGTTCTTCGGGGCGAAAACTCTC
AAGGATCTTACCGCTGTTGAGATCCAGTTCGATGTAACCCACTCGTGCACCCAACTGATCTTCAGCATCT
TTTACTTTCACCAGCGTTTCTGGGTGAGCAAAAACAGGAAGGCAAAATGCCGCAAAAAAGGGAATAAGGG
CGACACGGAAATGTTGAATACTCATACTCTTCCTTTTTCAATATTATTGAAGCATTTATCAGGGTTATTG
TCTCATGAGCGGATACATATTTGAATGTATTTAGAAAAATAAACAAATAGGGGTTCCGCGCACATTTCCC
CGAAAAGTGCCACCTGACGTCAAATCATAGGTTAAT
Features (pLannotate 1.2.2; 20 found; start..end, strand, type, name):
     28..80      -  misc_feature   bom (fragment): basis of mobility region from pBR322
    235..614     +  enhancer       CMV enhancer: human cytomegalovirus immediate early enhancer
    615..818     +  promoter       CMV promoter: human cytomegalovirus (CMV) immediate early promoter
    814..847     +  LTR            5' LTR (truncated) (fragment): truncated 5' long terminal repeat (LTR) from HIV-1
    863..881     +  promoter       T7 promoter: promoter for bacteriophage T7 RNA polymerase
    973..2466    +  CDS            NP: NCAP_I96A3 - Experimental evidence at protein level: Swiss-Prot protein existence level 1. Encapsidates the negative strand viral RNA, protecting it from nucleases. The encapsidated genomic RNA is termed the ribonucleoprotein (RNP) and serves as template for transcription and replication. The RNP needs to be localized in the host nucleus to start an infectious cycle, but is too large to diffuse through the nuclear pore complex. NP comprises at least 2 nuclear localization signals that are responsible for the active RNP import into the nucleus through cellular importin alpha/beta pathway. Later
   2513..2737    +  polyA_signal   bGH poly(A) signal: bovine growth hormone polyadenylation signal
   2741..2762    +  promoter       SV40 promoter (fragment): SV40 enhancer and early promoter
   2783..3211    +  rep_origin     f1 ori (sequence partly withheld): f1 bacteriophage origin of replication; arrow indicates direction of (+) strand synthesis
   3225..3554    +  promoter       SV40 promoter: SV40 enhancer and early promoter
   3621..4412    +  CDS            neo: KKA2_KLEPN - Also known as kan, nptII. Experimental evidence at protein level: Swiss-Prot protein existence level 1. Resistance to kanamycin, neomycin, paromomycin, ribostamycin, butirosin and gentamicin B. From Klebsiella pneumoniae.
   4436..4594    +  CDS            ble (fragment): BLE_KLEPN - Experimental evidence at protein level: Swiss-Prot protein existence level 1. Binding protein with a strong affinity to the bleomycin family of antibiotics. Binds to CL990; an antimitotic-antibiotic compound. From Klebsiella pneumoniae.
   4589..4710    +  polyA_signal   SV40 poly(A) signal: SV40 polyadenylation signal
   4783..4799    -  protein_bind   lac operator: The lac repressor binds to the lac operator to inhibit transcription in E. coli. This inhibition can be relieved by adding lactose or isopropyl-β-D-thiogalactopyranoside (IPTG). lac repressor encoded by lacI
   4807..4837    -  promoter       lac promoter: promoter for the E. coli lac operon
   4852..4873    -  protein_bind   CAP binding site: CAP binding activates transcription in the presence of cAMP. E. coli catabolite activator protein
   4886..4978    -  CDS            lacI (fragment): lac repressor; lacI; The lac repressor binds to the lac operator to inhibit transcription in E. coli. This inhibition can be relieved by adding lactose or isopropyl-β-D-thiogalactopyranoside (IPTG).
   5161..5746    -  rep_origin     ori: high-copy-number ColE1/pMB1/pBR322/pUC origin of replication
   5917..6777    -  CDS            AmpR: β-lactamase; bla; confers resistance to ampicillin, carbenicillin, and related antibiotics
   6778..6882    -  promoter       AmpR promoter: bla
