>Addgene plasmid #74737 | pcDNA3-NP | addgene full sequence | sequence record 336041 | Addgene NGS Result
GACATTGATTATTGACTAGTTATTAATAGTAATCAATTACGGGGTCATTAGTTCATAGCCCATATATGGA
GTTCCGCGTTACATAACTTACGGTAAATGGCCCGCCTGGCTGACCGCCCAACGACCCCCGCCCATTGACG
TCAATAATGACGTATGTTCCCATAGTAACGCCAATAGGGACTTTCCATTGACGTCAATGGGTGGAGTATT
TACGGTAAACTGCCCACTTGGCAGTACATCAAGTGTATCATATGCCAAGTACGCCCCCTATTGACGTCAA
TGACGGTAAATGGCCCGCCTGGCATTATGCCCAGTACATGACCTTATGGGACTTTCCTACTTGGCAGTAC
ATCTACGTATTAGTCATCGCTATTACCATGGTGATGCGGTTTTGGCAGTACATCAATGGGCGTGGATAGC
GGTTTGACTCACGGGGATTTCCAAGTCTCCACCCCATTGACGTCAATGGGAGTTTGTTTTGGCACCAAAA
TCAACGGGACTTTCCAAAATGTCGTAACAACTCCGCCCCATTGACGCAAATGGGCGGTAGGCGTGTACGG
TGGGAGGTCTATATAAGCAGAGCTCTCTGGCTAACTAGAGAACCCACTGCTTACTGGCTTATCGAAATTA
ATACGACTCACTATAGGGAGACCCAAGCTTGGTACCGAGCTCGGATCCACTAGTAACGGCCGCCAGTGTG
CTGGAATTCTGCAGATATCCATCACACTGGCGGCCGCCATGGCGTCCCAAGGCACCAAACGGTCTTACGA
ACAGATGGAGACTGATGGGGAACGCCAGAATGCAACTGAAATCAGAGCATCCGTCGGAAGAATGATTGGT
GGAATTGGGCGATTCTACATCCAAATGTGCACCGAGCTTAAACTCAATGATTATGAGGGACGACTGATCC
AGAACAGCTTGACAATAGAGAGAATGGTGCTCTCTGCTTTTGATGAGAGGAGGAATAAATATCTGGAAGA
ACATCCCAGCGCGGGGAAAGATCCTAAGAAAACTGGAGGACCCATATACAAGAGAGTAGATGGAAAGTGG
GTGAGGGAACTCGTCCTTTATGACAAAGAAGAAATAAGGCGGATTTGGCGCCAAGCCAACAATGGTGATG
ATGCAACGGCTGGTTTGACTCACATTATGATCTGGCATTCTAATTTGAATGATACAACTTACCAGAGGAC
AAGAGCTCTTGTCCGCACCGGAATGGATCCCAGGATGTGCTCTTTGATGCAAGGTTCAACTCTCCCTAGA
AGATCTGGAGCAGCAGGCGCTGCAGTCAAAGGAGTTGGGACAATGGTGTTGGAGTTAATCAGGATGATCA
AACGTGGGATCAATGACCGAAACTTCTGGAGGGGTGAGAATGGAAGAAAAACAAGGATTGCTTATGAGAG
AATGTGCAACATTCTCAAAGGAAAATTTCAAACAGCTGCACAAAAAGCAATGATGGATCAAGTGAGAGAA
AGCCGGAACCCAGGAAATGCTGAGATCGAAGATCTCACTTTTCTGGCACGGTCTGCACTCATATTAAGAG
GGTCAGTTGCTCACAAGTCTTGCCTGCCTGCCTGTGTGTATGGACCAGCCGTAGCCAGTGGGTACGACTT
CGAAAAAGAGGGATACTCTTTGGTAGGGGTAGACCCTTTTAAACTGCTTCAAACCAGTCAGGTATACAGC
CTAATCAGACCAAACGAGAATCCCGCACACAAGAGTCAGTTGGTGTGGATGGCATGCAATTCTGCTGCAT
TTGAAGATCTAAGAGTGTCAAGCTTCATCAGAGGGACAAGAGTACTTCCAAGGGGGAAGCTCTCCACTAG
AGGAGTACAAATTGCTTCAAATGAAAACATGGATGCTATTGTATCAAGTACTCTTGAACTGAGAAGCAGA
TACTGGGCCATAAGAACCAGAAGTGGAGGGAACACTAATCAACAAAGGGCCTCTGCGGGCCAAATCAGCA
CACAACCTACGTTTTCTGTGCAGAGAAACCTCCCATTTGACAAAACAACCATCATGGCAGCATTCACTGG
GAATACGGAGGGAAGAACATCAGACATGAGGGCAGAAATCATAAAGATGATGGAAAGTGCAAGACCAGAA
GAAGTGTCCTTCCAGGGGCGGGGAGTCTTTGAGCTCTCGGACGAAAGGGCAACGAACCCGATCGTGCCCT
CCTTTGACATGAGTAATGAAGGATCTTATTTCTTCGGAGACAATGCAGAGGAGTACGACAATTAACTCGA
GCATGCATCTAGAGGGCCCTATTCTATAGTGTCACCTAAATGCTAGAGCTCGCTGATCAGCCTCGACTGT
GCCTTCTAGTTGCCAGCCATCTGTTGTTTGCCCCTCCCCCGTGCCTTCCTTGACCCTGGAAGGTGCCACT
CCCACTGTCCTTTCCTAATAAAATGAGGAAATTGCATCGCATTGTCTGAGTAGGTGTCATTCTATTCTGG
GGGGTGGGGTGGGGCAGGACAGCAAGGGGGAGGATTGGGAAGACAATAGCAGGCATGCTGGGGATGCGGT
GGGCTCTATGGCTTCTGAGGCGGAAAGAACCAGCTGGGGCTCTAGGGGGTATCCCC
[124 nt withheld, positions 2577-2700]
C
[91 nt withheld, positions 2702-2792]
A
[49 nt withheld, positions 2794-2842]
CCTTTGACGTTGGAGTCCACGTTCTTT
[37 nt withheld, positions 2870-2906]
ACCCTATCTCGGTCTATTCTTTTGATTTATAAGGGATTTTGCCGATTTCGGCCTATTGGTTAAAAAATGA
GCTGATTTAACAAAAATTTAACGCGAATTAATTCTGTGGAATGTGTGTCAGTTAGGGTGTGGAAAGTCCC
CAGGCTCCCCAGCAGGCAGAAGTATGCAAAGCATGCATCTCAATTAGTCAGCAACCAGGTGTGGAAAGTC
CCCAGGCTCCCCAGCAGGCAGAAGTATGCAAAGCATGCATCTCAATTAGTCAGCAACCATAGTCCCGCCC
CTAACTCCGCCCATCCCGCCCCTAACTCCGCCCAGTTCCGCCCATTCTCCGCCCCATGGCTGACTAATTT
TTTTTATTTATGCAGAGGCCGAGGCCGCCTCTGCCTCTGAGCTATTCCAGAAGTAGTGAGGAGGCTTTTT
TGGAGGCCTAGGCTTTTGCAAAAAGCTCCCGGGAGCTTGTATATCCATTTTCGGATCTGATCAAGAGACA
GGATGAGGATCGTTTCGCATGATTGAACAAGATGGATTGCACGCAGGTTCTCCGGCCGCTTGGGTGGAGA
GGCTATTCGGCTATGACTGGGCACAACAGACAATCGGCTGCTCTGATGCCGCCGTGTTCCGGCTGTCAGC
GCAGGGGCGCCCGGTTCTTTTTGTCAAGACCGACCTGTCCGGTGCCCTGAATGAACTGCAGGACGAGGCA
GCGCGGCTATCGTGGCTGGCCACGACGGGCGTTCCTTGCGCAGCTGTGCTCGACGTTGTCACTGAAGCGG
GAAGGGACTGGCTGCTATTGGGCGAAGTGCCGGGGCAGGATCTCCTGTCATCTCACCTTGCTCCTGCCGA
GAAAGTATCCATCATGGCTGATGCAATGCGGCGGCTGCATACGCTTGATCCGGCTACCTGCCCATTCGAC
CACCAAGCGAAACATCGCATCGAGCGAGCACGTACTCGGATGGAAGCCGGTCTTGTCGATCAGGATGATC
TGGACGAAGAGCATCAGGGGCTCGCGCCAGCCGAACTGTTCGCCAGGCTCAAGGCGCGCATGCCCGACGG
CGAGGATCTCGTCGTGACCCATGGCGATGCCTGCTTGCCGAATATCATGGTGGAAAATGGCCGCTTTTCT
GGATTCATCGACTGTGGCCGGCTGGGTGTGGCGGACCGCTATCAGGACATAGCGTTGGCTACCCGTGATA
TTGCTGAAGAGCTTGGCGGCGAATGGGCTGACCGCTTCCTCGTGCTTTACGGTATCGCCGCTCCCGATTC
GCAGCGCATCGCCTTCTATCGCCTTCTTGACGAGTTCTTCTGAGCGGGACTCTGGGGTTCGAAATGACCG
ACCAAGCGACGCCCAACCTGCCATCACGAGATTTCGATTCCACCGCCGCCTTCTATGAAAGGTTGGGCTT
CGGAATCGTTTTCCGGGACGCCGGCTGGATGATCCTCCAGCGCGGGGATCTCATGCTGGAGTTCTTCGCC
CACCCCAACTTGTTTATTGCAGCTTATAATGGTTACAAATAAAGCAATAGCATCACAAATTTCACAAATA
AAGCATTTTTTTCACTGCATTCTAGTTGTGGTTTGTCCAAACTCATCAATGTATCTTATCATGTCTGTAT
ACCGTCGACCTCTAGCTAGAGCTTGGCGTAATCATGGTCATAGCTGTTTCCTGTGTGAAATTGTTATCCG
CTCACAATTCCACACAACATACGAGCCGGAAGCATAAAGTGTAAAGCCTGGGGTGCCTAATGAGTGAGCT
AACTCACATTAATTGCGTTGCGCTCACTGCCCGCTTTCCAGTCGGGAAACCTGTCGTGCCAGCTGCATTA
ATGAATCGGCCAACGCGCGGGGAGAGGCGGTTTGCGTATTGGGCGCTCTTCCGCTTCCTCGCTCACTGAC
TCGCTGCGCTCGGTCGTTCGGCTGCGGCGAGCGGTATCAGCTCACTCAAAGGCGGTAATACGGTTATCCA
CAGAATCAGGGGATAACGCAGGAAAGAACATGTGAGCAAAAGGCCAGCAAAAGGCCAGGAACCGTAAAAA
GGCCGCGTTGCTGGCGTTTTTCCATAGGCTCCGCCCCCCTGACGAGCATCACAAAAATCGACGCTCAAGT
CAGAGGTGGCGAAACCCGACAGGACTATAAAGATACCAGGCGTTTCCCCCTGGAAGCTCCCTCGTGCGCT
CTCCTGTTCCGACCCTGCCGCTTACCGGATACCTGTCCGCCTTTCTCCCTTCGGGAAGCGTGGCGCTTTC
TCATAGCTCACGCTGTAGGTATCTCAGTTCGGTGTAGGTCGTTCGCTCCAAGCTGGGCTGTGTGCACGAA
CCCCCCGTTCAGCCCGACCGCTGCGCCTTATCCGGTAACTATCGTCTTGAGTCCAACCCGGTAAGACACG
ACTTATCGCCACTGGCAGCAGCCACTGGTAACAGGATTAGCAGAGCGAGGTATGTAGGCGGTGCTACAGA
GTTCTTGAAGTGGTGGCCTAACTACGGCTACACTAGAAGAACAGTATTTGGTATCTGCGCTCTGCTGAAG
CCAGTTACCTTCGGAAAAAGAGTTGGTAGCTCTTGATCCGGCAAACAAACCACCGCTGGTAGCGGTGGTT
TTTTTGTTTGCAAGCAGCAGATTACGCGCAGAAAAAAAGGATCTCAAGAAGATCCTTTGATCTTTTCTAC
GGGGTCTGACGCTCAGTGGAACGAAAACTCACGTTAAGGGATTTTGGTCATGAGATTATCAAAAAGGATC
TTCACCTAGATCCTTTTAAATTAAAAATGAAGTTTTAAATCAATCTAAAGTATATATGAGTAAACTTGGT
CTGACAGTTACCAATGCTTAATCAGTGAGGCACCTATCTCAGCGATCTGTCTATTTCGTTCATCCATAGT
TGCCTGACTCCCCGTCGTGTAGATAACTACGATACGGGAGGGCTTACCATCTGGCCCCAGTGCTGCAATG
ATACCGCGAGACCCACGCTCACCGGCTCCAGATTTATCAGCAATAAACCAGCCAGCCGGAAGGGCCGAGC
GCAGAAGTGGTCCTGCAACTTTATCCGCCTCCATCCAGTCTATTAATTGTTGCCGGGAAGCTAGAGTAAG
TAGTTCGCCAGTTAATAGTTTGCGCAACGTTGTTGCCATTGCTACAGGCATCGTGGTGTCACGCTCGTCG
TTTGGTATGGCTTCATTCAGCTCCGGTTCCCAACGATCAAGGCGAGTTACATGATCCCCCATGTTGTGCA
AAAAAGCGGTTAGCTCCTTCGGTCCTCCGATCGTTGTCAGAAGTAAGTTGGCCGCAGTGTTATCACTCAT
GGTTATGGCAGCACTGCATAATTCTCTTACTGTCATGCCATCCGTAAGATGCTTTTCTGTGACTGGTGAG
TACTCAACCAAGTCATTCTGAGAATAGTGTATGCGGCGACCGAGTTGCTCTTGCCCGGCGTCAATACGGG
ATAATACCGCGCCACATAGCAGAACTTTAAAAGTGCTCATCATTGGAAAACGTTCTTCGGGGCGAAAACT
CTCAAGGATCTTACCGCTGTTGAGATCCAGTTCGATGTAACCCACTCGTGCACCCAACTGATCTTCAGCA
TCTTTTACTTTCACCAGCGTTTCTGGGTGAGCAAAAACAGGAAGGCAAAATGCCGCAAAAAAGGGAATAA
GGGCGACACGGAAATGTTGAATACTCATACTCTTCCTTTTTCAATATTATTGAAGCATTTATCAGGGTTA
TTGTCTCATGAGCGGATACATATTTGAATGTATTTAGAAAAATAAACAAATAGGGGTTCCGCGCACATTT
CCCCGAAAAGTGCCACCTGACGTCGACGGATCGGGAGATCTCCCGATCCCCTATGGTGCACTCTCAGTAC
AATCTGCTCTGATGCCGCATAGTTAAGCCAGTATCTGCTCCCTGCTTGTGTGTTGGAGGTCGCTGAGTAG
TGCGCGAGCAAAATTTAAGCTACAACAAGGCAAGGCTTGACCGACAATTGCATGAAGAATCTGCTTAGGG
TTAGGCGTTTTGCGCTGCTTCGCGATGTACGGGCCAGATATACGCGTT
Features (pLannotate 1.2.2; 21 found; start..end, strand, type, name):
      1..380     +  enhancer       CMV enhancer: human cytomegalovirus immediate early enhancer
    381..584     +  promoter       CMV promoter: human cytomegalovirus (CMV) immediate early promoter
    580..613     +  LTR            5' LTR (truncated) (fragment): truncated 5' long terminal repeat (LTR) from HIV-1
    629..647     +  promoter       T7 promoter: promoter for bacteriophage T7 RNA polymerase
    739..2232    +  CDS            NP: NCAP_I96A3 - Experimental evidence at protein level: Swiss-Prot protein existence level 1. Encapsidates the negative strand viral RNA, protecting it from nucleases. The encapsidated genomic RNA is termed the ribonucleoprotein (RNP) and serves as template for transcription and replication. The RNP needs to be localized in the host nucleus to start an infectious cycle, but is too large to diffuse through the nuclear pore complex. NP comprises at least 2 nuclear localization signals that are responsible for the active RNP import into the nucleus through cellular importin alpha/beta pathway. Later
   2263..2281    -  promoter       SP6 promoter: promoter for bacteriophage SP6 RNA polymerase
   2307..2531    +  polyA_signal   bGH poly(A) signal: bovine growth hormone polyadenylation signal
   2535..2556    +  promoter       SV40 promoter (fragment): SV40 enhancer and early promoter
   2577..3005    +  rep_origin     f1 ori (sequence partly withheld): f1 bacteriophage origin of replication; arrow indicates direction of (+) strand synthesis
   3019..3348    +  promoter       SV40 promoter: SV40 enhancer and early promoter
   3415..4206    +  CDS            neo: KKA2_KLEPN - Also known as kan, nptII. Experimental evidence at protein level: Swiss-Prot protein existence level 1. Resistance to kanamycin, neomycin, paromomycin, ribostamycin, butirosin and gentamicin B. From Klebsiella pneumoniae.
   4230..4388    +  CDS            ble (fragment): BLE_KLEPN - Experimental evidence at protein level: Swiss-Prot protein existence level 1. Binding protein with a strong affinity to the bleomycin family of antibiotics. Binds to CL990; an antimitotic-antibiotic compound. From Klebsiella pneumoniae.
   4383..4504    +  polyA_signal   SV40 poly(A) signal: SV40 polyadenylation signal
   4577..4593    -  protein_bind   lac operator: The lac repressor binds to the lac operator to inhibit transcription in E. coli. This inhibition can be relieved by adding lactose or isopropyl-β-D-thiogalactopyranoside (IPTG). lac repressor encoded by lacI
   4601..4631    -  promoter       lac promoter: promoter for the E. coli lac operon
   4646..4667    -  protein_bind   CAP binding site: CAP binding activates transcription in the presence of cAMP. E. coli catabolite activator protein
   4680..4772    -  CDS            lacI (fragment): lac repressor; lacI; The lac repressor binds to the lac operator to inhibit transcription in E. coli. This inhibition can be relieved by adding lactose or isopropyl-β-D-thiogalactopyranoside (IPTG).
   4955..5543    -  rep_origin     ori: high-copy-number ColE1/pMB1/pBR322/pUC origin of replication
   5714..6574    -  CDS            AmpR: β-lactamase; bla; confers resistance to ampicillin, carbenicillin, and related antibiotics
   6575..6679    -  promoter       AmpR promoter: bla
   6738..6790    -  misc_feature   bom (fragment): basis of mobility region from pBR322
