[The description below was written by a language model from this plasmid's Addgene catalogue record and pLannotate feature annotations shown in this document.]
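Description:
pcDNA3-NP is a mammalian expression plasmid that produces the nucleoprotein (NP) of influenza A virus strain A/New Caledonia/20/99 (H1N1). The catalogue lists the backbone as pcDNA3.1(+), although the plasmid name refers to pcDNA3. It is maintained in E. coli through a high-copy ColE1/pUC-type origin with ampicillin selection (AmpR under its own bla promoter), and it also carries an f1 origin for single-stranded DNA production. For selection in mammalian cells, an SV40 enhancer/early promoter drives a neomycin phosphotransferase gene terminated by the SV40 poly(A) signal, conferring G418 resistance. The short ble, lacI, HIV-1 LTR and bom fragments, together with the lac promoter/operator elements, appear to be backbone remnants or annotation matches rather than functional parts.

The NP coding sequence, an insert of about 1.5 kb, was cloned between NotI and XhoI sites that are both retained. It lies downstream of the human CMV immediate-early enhancer and promoter and upstream of the bovine growth hormone polyadenylation signal, giving strong constitutive transcription in transfected cells. No epitope tag or reporter is annotated, so the protein appears to be expressed untagged. A T7 promoter upstream of the insert could support in vitro transcription. Two full sequences are on record, a 6,944 nt sequencing result and a 6,928 nt depositor sequence. They share the same layout, but a reverse-oriented SP6 promoter between NP and the bGH signal is annotated only in the sequencing result.

NP encapsidates the viral genomic RNA into ribonucleoprotein complexes and carries nuclear localization signals. The associated study examined the restriction factor TRIM22 targeting NP for degradation, which fits use of this plasmid to express NP on its own in cultured cells for interaction and protein stability experiments.
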