Addgene plasmid #74737: pcDNA3-NP
Purpose: mammalian expression of the Nucleoprotein of the A/New Caledonia/20/99 (H1N1) Influenza virus
Depositing lab: Elisa Vicenzi. Depositing organization: Ospedale San Raffaele. Publication: TRIM22 inhibits influenza A virus infection by targeting the viral nucleoprotein for degradation. Di Pietro A, Kajaste-Rudnitski A, Oteiza A, Nicora L, Towers GJ, Mechti N, Vicenzi E. J Virol. 2013 Apr;87(8):4523-33. doi: 10.1128/JVI.02548-12. Epub 2013 Feb 13. PubMed 23408607.
Backbone
  Vector backbone: pcDNA3.1(+)
  Backbone manufacturer: Invitrogen
  Vector type: Mammalian Expression
  Selectable markers: Neomycin (select with G418)
Growth in bacteria
  Bacterial resistance: Ampicillin, 100 μg/mL
  Growth temperature: 37°C
  Growth strain: DH5alpha
  Copy number: High Copy
Gene/Insert
  Gene/Insert name: Nucleoprotein
  Species: A/New Caledonia/20/99 (H1N1) Influenza virus.
  Insert size (bp): 1498
  Promoter: CMV
  Cloning method: Restriction Enzyme; 5′ cloning site NotI (not destroyed); 3′ cloning site XhoI (not destroyed)
  Sequencing primers: 5′ CMV-F; 3′ BGH-rev
Terms and licenses: Academic/Nonprofit Terms; Industry Terms: Not Available to Industry
How to cite: pcDNA3-NP was a gift from Elisa Vicenzi (Addgene plasmid # 74737 ; http://n2t.net/addgene:74737 ; RRID:Addgene_74737)
