>Addgene plasmid #74737 | pcDNA3-NP | addgene partial sequence | sequence record 142698 | BGH-rev 5'-TAGAAGGCACAGTCGAGG-3'
TCGAGTTAATTGTCGTACTCCTCTGCATTGTCTCCGAAGAAATAAGATCCTTCATTACTCATGTCAAAGG
AGGGCACGATCGGGTTCGTTGCCCTTTCGTCCGAGAGCTCAAAGACTCCCCGCCCCTGGAAGGACACTTC
TTCTGGTCTTGCACTTTCCATCATCTTTATGATTTCTGCCCTCATGTCTGATGTTCTTC
