>Addgene plasmid #74737 | pcDNA3-NP | addgene partial sequence | sequence record 142699 | CMV-F 5'-CGCAAATGGGCGGTAGGCGTG-3'
ACCCACTGCTTACTGGCTTATCGAAATTAATACGACTCACTATAGGGAGACCCAAGCTTGGTACCGAGCT
CGGATCCACTAGTAACGGCCGCCAGTGTGCTGGAATTCTGCAGATATCCATCACACTGGCGGCCGCCATG
GCGTCCCAAGGCACCAAACGGTCTTACGAACAGATGGAGACTGATGGGGAACGCCAGAATGCAACTGAAA
TCAGAGCATCCGTCGGAAGAATGATTGGTGGAATTGGGCGATTCTACATCCAAATGTGCACCGAGCTTAA
ACTCAATGATTATGAGGGACGACTGATCCAGAACAGCTTGACAATAGAGAGAATGGTGCTCTCTGCTTTT
GATGAGAGGAGGAATAAATATCTGGAAGAACATCCCAGCGCGGGGAAAGATCCTAAGAAAACTGGAGGAC
CCATATACAAGAGAGTAGATGGAAAGTGGGTGAGGGAACTCGTCCTTTATGACAAAGAAGAAATAAGGCG
GATTTGGCGCCAAGCCAACAATGGTGATGATGCAACGGCTGGTTTGACTCACATTATGATCTGGCATTCT
AATTTGAATGATACAACTTACCAGAGGACAAGAGCTCTTGTCCGCACCGGAATGGATCCCAGGATGTGCT
CTTTGATGCAAGGTTCAACTCTCCCTAGAAGATCTGGAGCAGCAGGCGCTGCAGTCAAAGGAGTTGGGAC
AATGGTGTTGGAGTTAATCAGGATGATCAAACGTGGGATCAATGACCGAAACTTCTGGAGGGGTGAGAAT
GGAAGAAAA
